>Addgene plasmid #203560 | pCAG-msfGFP-ATG13 (1-197) | addgene full sequence | sequence record 400014 | Addgene NGS Result
GTCGACATTGATTATTGACTAGTTATTAATAGTAATCAATTACGGGGTCATTAGTTCATAGCCCATATAT
GGAGTTCCGCGTTACATAACTTACGGTAAATGGCCCGCCTGGCTGACCGCCCAACGACCCCCGCCCATTG
ACGTCAATAATGACGTATGTTCCCATAGTAACGCCAATAGGGACTTTCCATTGACGTCAATGGGTGGAGT
ATTTACGGTAAACTGCCCACTTGGCAGTACATCAAGTGTATCATATGCCAAGTACGCCCCCTATTGACGT
CAATGACGGTAAATGGCCCGCCTGGCATTATGCCCAGTACATGACCTTATGGGACTTTCCTACTTGGCAG
TACATCTACGTATTAGTCATCGCTATTACCATGGTCGAGGTGAGCCCCACGTTCTGCTTCACTCTCCCCA
TCTCCCCCCCCTCCCCACCCCCAATTTTGTATTTATTTATTTTTTAATTATTTTGTGCAGCGATGGGGGC
GGGGGGGGGGGGGGGGCGCGCCAGGCGGGGCGGGGCGGGGCGAGGGGCGGGGCGGGGCGAGGCGGAGAGG
TGCGGCGGCAGCCAATCAGAGCGGCGCGCTCCGAAAGTTTCCTTTTATGGCGAGGCGGCGGCGGCGGCGG
CCCTATAAAAAGCGAAGCGCGCGGCGGGCGGGAGTCGCTGCGCGCTGCCTTCGCCCCGTGCCCCGCTCCG
CCGCCGCCTCGCGCCGCCCGCCCCGGCTCTGACTGACCGCGTTACTCCCACAGGTGAGCGGGCGGGACGG
CCCTTCTCCTCCGGGCTGTAATTAGCGCTTGGTTTAATGACGGCTTGTTTCTTTTCTGTGGCTGCGTGAA
AGCCTTGAGGGGCTCCGGGAGGGCCCTTTGTGCGGGGGGAGCGGCTCGGGGGGTGCGTGCGTGTGTGTGT
GCGTGGGGAGCGCCGCGTGCGGCTCCGCGCTGCCCGGCGGCTGTGAGCGCTGCGGGCGCGGCGCGGGGCT
TTGTGCGCTCCGCAGTGTGCGCGAGGGGAGCGCGGCCGGGGGCGGTGCCCCGCGGTGCGGGGGGGGCTGC
GAGGGGAACAAAGGCTGCGTGCGGGGTGTGTGCGTGGGGGGGTGAGCAGGGGGTGTGGGCGCGTCGGTCG
GGCTGCAACCCCCCCTGCACCCCCCTCCCCGAGTTGCTGAGCACGGCCCGGCTTCGGGTGCGGGGCTCCG
TACGGGGCGTGGCGCGGGGCTCGCCGTGCCGGGCGGGGGGTGGCGGCAGGTGGGGGTGCCGGGCGGGGCG
GGGCCGCCTCGGGCCGGGGAGGGCTCGGGGGAGGGGCGCGGCGGCCCCCGGAGCGCCGGCGGCTGTCGAG
GCGCGGCGAGCCGCAGCCATTGCCTTTTATGGTAATCGTGCGAGAGGGCGCAGGGACTTCCTTTGTCCCA
AATCTGTGCGGAGCCGAAATCTGGGAGGCGCCGCCGCACCCCCTCTAGCGGGCGCGGGGCGAAGCGGTGC
GGCGCCGGCAGGAAGGAAATGGGCGGGGAGGGCCTTCGTGCGTCGCCGCGCCGCCGTCCCCTTCTCCCTC
TCCAGCCTCGGGGCTGTCCGCGGGGGGACGGCTGCCTTCGGGGGGGACGGGGCAGGGCGGGGTTCGGCTT
CTGGCGTGTGACCGGCGGCTCTAGAGCCTCTGCTAACCATGTTCATGCCTTCTTCTTTTTCCTACAGCTC
CTGGGCAACGTGCTGGTTATTGTGCTGTCTCATCATTTTGGCAAAGAATTCCTCGATCGACGGTATCGAT
AGCCACCATGGTGAGCAAGGGCGAGGAGCTGTTCACCGGGGTGGTGCCCATCCTGGTCGAGCTGGACGGC
GACGTAAACGGCCACAAGTTCAGCGTGCGCGGCGAGGGCGAGGGCGATGCCACCAACGGCAAGCTGACCC
TGAAGTTCATCTGCACCACCGGCAAGCTGCCCGTGCCCTGGCCCACCCTCGTGACCACCCTGACCTACGG
CGTGCAGTGCTTCAGCCGCTACCCCGACCACATGAAGCAGCACGACTTCTTCAAGTCCGCCATGCCCGAA
GGCTACGTCCAGGAGCGCACCATCTCCTTCAAGGACGACGGCACCTACAAGACCCGCGCCGAGGTGAAGT
TCGAGGGCGACACCCTGGTGAACCGCATCGAGCTGAAGGGCATCGACTTCAAGGAGGACGGCAACATCCT
GGGGCACAAGCTGGAGTACAACTTCAACAGCCACAACGTCTATATCACGGCCGACAAGCAGAAGAACGGC
ATCAAGGCGAACTTCAAGATCCGCCACAACGTCGAGGACGGCAGCGTGCAGCTCGCCGACCACTACCAGC
AGAACACCCCCATCGGCGACGGCCCCGTGCTGCTGCCCGACAACCACTACCTGAGCACCCAGTCCAAGCT
GAGCAAAGACCCCAACGAGAAGCGCGATCACATGGTCCTGCTGGAGTTCGTGACCGCCGCCGGGATCACT
CTCGGCATGGACGAGCTGTACAAGCCAACGACCGAAAACCTGTATTTTCAGGGTGGTATGGAGACCGACC
TCAACAGCCAGGACCGTAAAGACCTCGACAAGTTCATTAAGTTTTTCGCCCTCAAGACCGTGCAGGTGAT
CGTGCAGGCCCGGCTGGGAGAGAAAATCTGCACACGCAGCTCCTCTTCACCCACCGGTTCTGACTGGTTC
AACCTGGCTATTAAGGATATCCCTGAAGTGACTCACGAAGCAAAGAAAGCACTCGCTGGACAGCTGCCAG
CAGTGGGTCGTTCAATGTGTGTCGAGATCTCCCTGAAGACATCTGAAGGAGACTCAATGGAGCTCGAAAT
TTGGTGCCTGGAGATGAACGAAAAGTGTGATAAAGAGATCAAAGTGAGCTACACCGTCTATAATCGTCTG
TCCCTGCTCCTGAAATCTCTCCTGGCCATCACTCGGGTGACACCTGCTTACCGCCTCAGTAGGAAGCAGG
GTCATGAATATGTGATTCTGTACAGGATCTATTTCGGCGAGGTCCAGCTCTCCGGACTGGGTGAAGGCTT
TCAGACTGTGCGTGTCGGTACCGTGGGAACTCCAGTCGGCACAATTACCCTCTCTTGCGCATACCGTATC
AATCTGGCCTTCATGTCATGACTCGAGGAATTCACTCCTCAGGTGCAGGCTGCCTATCAGAAGGTGGTGG
CTGGTGTGGCCAATGCCCTGGCTCACAAATACCACTGAGATCTTTTTCCCTCTGCCAAAAATTATGGGGA
CATCATGAAGCCCCTTGAGCATCTGACTTCTGGCTAATAAAGGAAATTTATTTTCATTGCAATAGTGTGT
TGGAATTTTTTGTGTCTCTCACTCGGAAGGACATATGGGAGGGCAAATCATTTAAAACATCAGAATGAGT
ATTTGGTTTAGAGTTTGGCAACATATGCCCATATGCTGGCTGCCATGAACAAAGGTTGGCTATAAAGAGG
TCATCAGTATATGAAACAGCCCCCTGCTGTCCATTCCTTATTCCATAGAAAAGCCTTGACTTGAGGTTAG
ATTTTTTTTATATTTTGTTTTGTGTTATTTTTTTCTTTAACATCCCTAAAATTTTCCTTACATGTTTTAC
TAGCCAGATTTTTCCTCCTCTCCTGACTACTCCCAGTCATAGCTGTCCCTCTTCTCTTATGGAGATCCCT
CGACCTGCAGCCCAAGCTTGGCGTAATCATGGTCATAGCTGTTTCCTGTGTGAAATTGTTATCCGCTCAC
AATTCCACACAACATACGAGCCGGAAGCATAAAGTGTAAAGCCTGGGGTGCCTAATGAGTGAGCTAACTC
ACATTAATTGCGTTGCGCTCACTGCCCGCTTTCCAGTCGGGAAACCTGTCGTGCCAGCGGATCCGCATCT
CAATTAGTCAGCAACCATAGTCCCGCCCCTAACTCCGCCCATCCCGCCCCTAACTCCGCCCAGTTCCGCC
CATTCTCCGCCCCATGGCTGACTAATTTTTTTTATTTATGCAGAGGCCGAGGCCGCCTCGGCCTCTGAGC
TATTCCAGAAGTAGTGAGGAGGCTTTTTTGGAGGCCTAGGCTTTTGCAAAAAGCTAACTTGTTTATTGCA
GCTTATAATGGTTACAAATAAAGCAATAGCATCACAAATTTCACAAATAAAGCATTTTTTTCACTGCATT
CTAGTTGTGGTTTGTCCAAACTCATCAATGTATCTTATCATGTCTGGATCCGCTGCATTAATGAATCGGC
CAACGCGCGGGGAGAGGCGGTTTGCGTATTGGGCGCTCTTCCGCTTCCTCGCTCACTGACTCGCTGCGCT
CGGTCGTTCGGCTGCGGCGAGCGGTATCAGCTCACTCAAAGGCGGTAATACGGTTATCCACAGAATCAGG
GGATAACGCAGGAAAGAACATGTGAGCAAAAGGCCAGCAAAAGGCCAGGAACCGTAAAAAGGCCGCGTTG
CTGGCGTTTTTCCATAGGCTCCGCCCCCCTGACGAGCATCACAAAAATCGACGCTCAAGTCAGAGGTGGC
GAAACCCGACAGGACTATAAAGATACCAGGCGTTTCCCCCTGGAAGCTCCCTCGTGCGCTCTCCTGTTCC
GACCCTGCCGCTTACCGGATACCTGTCCGCCTTTCTCCCTTCGGGAAGCGTGGCGCTTTCTCATAGCTCA
CGCTGTAGGTATCTCAGTTCGGTGTAGGTCGTTCGCTCCAAGCTGGGCTGTGTGCACGAACCCCCCGTTC
AGCCCGACCGCTGCGCCTTATCCGGTAACTATCGTCTTGAGTCCAACCCGGTAAGACACGACTTATCGCC
ACTGGCAGCAGCCACTGGTAACAGGATTAGCAGAGCGAGGTATGTAGGCGGTGCTACAGAGTTCTTGAAG
TGGTGGCCTAACTACGGCTACACTAGAAGAACAGTATTTGGTATCTGCGCTCTGCTGAAGCCAGTTACCT
TCGGAAAAAGAGTTGGTAGCTCTTGATCCGGCAAACAAACCACCGCTGGTAGCGGTGGTTTTTTTGTTTG
CAAGCAGCAGATTACGCGCAGAAAAAAAGGATCTCAAGAAGATCCTTTGATCTTTTCTACGGGGTCTGAC
GCTCAGTGGAACGAAAACTCACGTTAAGGGATTTTGGTCATGAGATTATCAAAAAGGATCTTCACCTAGA
TCCTTTTAAATTAAAAATGAAGTTTTAAATCAATCTAAAGTATATATGAGTAAACTTGGTCTGACAGTTA
CCAATGCTTAATCAGTGAGGCACCTATCTCAGCGATCTGTCTATTTCGTTCATCCATAGTTGCCTGACTC
CCCGTCGTGTAGATAACTACGATACGGGAGGGCTTACCATCTGGCCCCAGTGCTGCAATGATACCGCGAG
ACCCACGCTCACCGGCTCCAGATTTATCAGCAATAAACCAGCCAGCCGGAAGGGCCGAGCGCAGAAGTGG
TCCTGCAACTTTATCCGCCTCCATCCAGTCTATTAATTGTTGCCGGGAAGCTAGAGTAAGTAGTTCGCCA
GTTAATAGTTTGCGCAACGTTGTTGCCATTGCTACAGGCATCGTGGTGTCACGCTCGTCGTTTGGTATGG
CTTCATTCAGCTCCGGTTCCCAACGATCAAGGCGAGTTACATGATCCCCCATGTTGTGCAAAAAAGCGGT
TAGCTCCTTCGGTCCTCCGATCGTTGTCAGAAGTAAGTTGGCCGCAGTGTTATCACTCATGGTTATGGCA
GCACTGCATAATTCTCTTACTGTCATGCCATCCGTAAGATGCTTTTCTGTGACTGGTGAGTACTCAACCA
AGTCATTCTGAGAATAGTGTATGCGGCGACCGAGTTGCTCTTGCCCGGCGTCAATACGGGATAATACCGC
GCCACATAGCAGAACTTTAAAAGTGCTCATCATTGGAAAACGTTCTTCGGGGCGAAAACTCTCAAGGATC
TTACCGCTGTTGAGATCCAGTTCGATGTAACCCACTCGTGCACCCAACTGATCTTCAGCATCTTTTACTT
TCACCAGCGTTTCTGGGTGAGCAAAAACAGGAAGGCAAAATGCCGCAAAAAAGGGAATAAGGGCGACACG
GAAATGTTGAATACTCATACTCTTCCTTTTTCAATATTATTGAAGCATTTATCAGGGTTATTGTCTCATG
AGCGGATACATATTTGAATGTATTTAGAAAAATAAACAAATAGGGGTTCCGCGCACATTTCCCCGAAAAG
TGCCACCTGG
Features (pLannotate 1.2.2; 20 found; start..end, strand, type, name):
      4..383     +  enhancer       CMV enhancer: human cytomegalovirus immediate early enhancer
    385..660     +  promoter       chicken β-actin promoter: No description available
    661..1677    +  intron         chimeric intron: chimera between introns from chicken β-actin and rabbit β-globin
   1675..1731    +  CDS            HBB (fragment): HBB_LEPEU - Experimental evidence at protein level: Swiss-Prot protein existence level 1. Involved in oxygen transport from the lung to the various peripheral tissues. From Lepus europaeus (European hare).
   1758..2474    +  CDS            SiriusGFP: enhanced GFP (EGFP) derivative that exhibits robust folding and enhanced photostability (Zhong et al., 2019) mammalian codon-optimized
   2484..2503    +  CDS            TEV site (fragment): tobacco etch virus (TEV) protease recognition and cleavage site
   2508..3098    +  CDS            ATG13 (fragment): ATG13_HUMAN - Also known as KIAA0652. Experimental evidence at protein level: Swiss-Prot protein existence level 1. Autophagy factor required for autophagosome formation and mitophagy. Target of the TOR kinase signaling pathway that regulates autophagy through the control of the phosphorylation status of ATG13 and ULK1, and the regulation of the ATG13-ULK1-RB1CC1 complex. Through its regulation of ULK1 activity, plays a role in the regulation of the kinase activity of mTORC1 and cell proliferation. From Homo sapiens (Human).
   3108..3185    +  CDS            HBB (fragment): HBB_PONPY - Experimental evidence at transcript level: Swiss-Prot protein existence level 2. Involved in oxygen transport from the lung to the various peripheral tissues. From Pongo pygmaeus (Bornean orangutan).
   3256..3311    +  polyA_signal   β-globin poly(A) signal: rabbit β-globin polyadenylation signal (Gil and Proudfoot, 1987)
   3696..3712    -  protein_bind   lac operator: The lac repressor binds to the lac operator to inhibit transcription in E. coli. This inhibition can be relieved by adding lactose or isopropyl-β-D-thiogalactopyranoside (IPTG). lac repressor encoded by lacI
   3720..3750    -  promoter       lac promoter: promoter for the E. coli lac operon
   3765..3786    -  protein_bind   CAP binding site: CAP binding activates transcription in the presence of cAMP. E. coli catabolite activator protein
   3799..3838    -  CDS            lacI (fragment): lac repressor; lacI; The lac repressor binds to the lac operator to inhibit transcription in E. coli. This inhibition can be relieved by adding lactose or isopropyl-β-D-thiogalactopyranoside (IPTG).
   3845..3867    +  promoter       SV40 promoter (fragment): SV40 enhancer and early promoter
   3891..4026    +  rep_origin     SV40 ori: SV40 origin of replication
   4046..4180    +  polyA_signal   SV40 poly(A) signal: SV40 polyadenylation signal
   4182..4236    -  CDS            lacI (fragment): lac repressor; lacI; The lac repressor binds to the lac operator to inhibit transcription in E. coli. This inhibition can be relieved by adding lactose or isopropyl-β-D-thiogalactopyranoside (IPTG).
   4419..5007    -  rep_origin     ori: high-copy-number ColE1/pMB1/pBR322/pUC origin of replication
   5178..6038    -  CDS            AmpR: β-lactamase; bla; confers resistance to ampicillin, carbenicillin, and related antibiotics
   6039..6143    -  promoter       AmpR promoter: bla
