[The description below was written by a language model from this plasmid's Addgene catalogue record and pLannotate feature annotations shown in this document.]
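Description:
pCAG-msfGFP-ATG13 (1-197) is a 6,170 nt mammalian expression plasmid built on the pCAG backbone for producing a GFP-tagged N-terminal fragment of human ATG13 in transfected cells. It is maintained in E. coli through a high-copy ColE1/pUC-type origin and selected with ampicillin via the β-lactamase gene and its native promoter. The backbone also carries an SV40 origin of replication, which permits episomal amplification in cells expressing SV40 large T antigen, together with remnants of the lac promoter/operator region and an SV40 poly(A) signal. No mammalian selection marker is annotated.

The catalogue lists the promoter as CMV, but the feature table shows the composite CAG arrangement implied by the vector name: the CMV immediate-early enhancer joined to the chicken β-actin promoter and a chimeric β-actin/β-globin intron, a combination that gives strong, broadly active transcription. Downstream sits the open reading frame described by the depositor as msfGFP, a TEV protease site, ATG13 residues 1-197 and a stop codon. The annotation tool labels the fluorescent protein as SiriusGFP, which presumably reflects a closest match to a related GFP variant rather than a different tag. The short β-globin coding fragments flanking the insert are backbone remnants, and transcripts are terminated by the rabbit β-globin polyadenylation signal. The insert was cloned between ClaI and XhoI sites.

ATG13 is an autophagy factor that acts with ULK1 and RB1CC1 in autophagosome formation. The fluorescent tag allows detection of the truncated protein, and the TEV site allows the tag to be cleaved off. The associated publication concerns the structure and activation of the human ULK1 complex and PI3KC3-C1 supercomplex.
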