Addgene plasmid #203560: pCAG-msfGFP-ATG13 (1-197)
Purpose: Mammalian expression of GFP tagged ATG13 (1-197)
Depositing lab: James Hurley. Depositing organization: University of California, Berkeley. Publication: Structure and activation of the human autophagy-initiating ULK1C:PI3KC3-C1 supercomplex. Chen M, Nguyen TN, Ren X, Khuu G, Cook ASI, Zhao Y, Yildiz A, Lazarou M, Hurley JH. Nat Struct Mol Biol. 2025 Sep;32(9):1596-1605. doi: 10.1038/s41594-025-01557-x. Epub 2025 May 29. PubMed 40442316.
Backbone
  Vector backbone: pCAG
  Vector type: Mammalian Expression
Growth in bacteria
  Bacterial resistance: Ampicillin, 100 μg/mL
  Growth temperature: 37°C
  Growth strain: DH5alpha
  Copy number: High Copy
Gene/Insert
  Gene/Insert name: ATG13
  Species: H. sapiens (human)
  GenBank ID: NP_001333259.1
  Entrez Gene: ATG13 (a.k.a. KIAA0652, PARATARG8)
  Promoter: CMV
  Tag / fusion protein: msfGFP (N terminal on insert)
  Cloning method: Restriction Enzyme; 5′ cloning site ClaI (unknown if destroyed); 3′ cloning site XhoI (unknown if destroyed)
Terms and licenses: Academic/Nonprofit Terms; Industry Terms: Not Available to Industry
Depositor comments: msfGFP-TEVsite-ATG13 (1-197)-stop
How to cite: pCAG-msfGFP-ATG13 (1-197) was a gift from James Hurley (Addgene plasmid # 203560 ; http://n2t.net/addgene:203560 ; RRID:Addgene_203560)
