>Addgene plasmid #203560 | pCAG-msfGFP-ATG13 (1-197) | depositor partial sequence | sequence record 394708 | msfGFP-TEVsite (ClaI/)
ATGGTGAGCAAGGGCGAGGAGCTGTTCACCGGGGTGGTGCCCATCCTGGTCGAGCTGGACGGCGACGTAA
ACGGCCACAAGTTCAGCGTGCGCGGCGAGGGCGAGGGCGATGCCACCAACGGCAAGCTGACCCTGAAGTT
CATCTGCACCACCGGCAAGCTGCCCGTGCCCTGGCCCACCCTCGTGACCACCCTGACCTACGGCGTGCAG
TGCTTCAGCCGCTACCCCGACCACATGAAGCAGCACGACTTCTTCAAGTCCGCCATGCCCGAAGGCTACG
TCCAGGAGCGCACCATCTCCTTCAAGGACGACGGCACCTACAAGACCCGCGCCGAGGTGAAGTTCGAGGG
CGACACCCTGGTGAACCGCATCGAGCTGAAGGGCATCGACTTCAAGGAGGACGGCAACATCCTGGGGCAC
AAGCTGGAGTACAACTTCAACAGCCACAACGTCTATATCACGGCCGACAAGCAGAAGAACGGCATCAAGG
CGAACTTCAAGATCCGCCACAACGTCGAGGACGGCAGCGTGCAGCTCGCCGACCACTACCAGCAGAACAC
CCCCATCGGCGACGGCCCCGTGCTGCTGCCCGACAACCACTACCTGAGCACCCAGTCCAAGCTGAGCAAA
GACCCCAACGAGAAGCGCGATCACATGGTCCTGCTGGAGTTCGTGACCGCCGCCGGGATCACTCTCGGCA
TGGACGAGCTGTACAAGCCAACGACCGAAAACCTGTATTTTCAGGGTGGT
