>Addgene plasmid #203560 | pCAG-msfGFP-ATG13 (1-197) | depositor partial sequence | sequence record 394709 | ATG13 (1-197) (/XhoI)
ATGGAGACCGACCTCAACAGCCAGGACCGTAAAGACCTCGACAAGTTCATTAAGTTTTTCGCCCTCAAGA
CCGTGCAGGTGATCGTGCAGGCCCGGCTGGGAGAGAAAATCTGCACACGCAGCTCCTCTTCACCCACCGG
TTCTGACTGGTTCAACCTGGCTATTAAGGATATCCCTGAAGTGACTCACGAAGCAAAGAAAGCACTCGCT
GGACAGCTGCCAGCAGTGGGTCGTTCAATGTGTGTCGAGATCTCCCTGAAGACATCTGAAGGAGACTCAA
TGGAGCTCGAAATTTGGTGCCTGGAGATGAACGAAAAGTGTGATAAAGAGATCAAAGTGAGCTACACCGT
CTATAATCGTCTGTCCCTGCTCCTGAAATCTCTCCTGGCCATCACTCGGGTGACACCTGCTTACCGCCTC
AGTAGGAAGCAGGGTCATGAATATGTGATTCTGTACAGGATCTATTTCGGCGAGGTCCAGCTCTCCGGAC
TGGGTGAAGGCTTTCAGACTGTGCGTGTCGGTACCGTGGGAACTCCAGTCGGCACAATTACCCTCTCTTG
CGCATACCGTATCAATCTGGCCTTCATGTCATGA
